>Addgene plasmid #101231 | pJSC282 - Bacterial expression plasmid for SpCas9 Cluster 1 (HypaCas9), REC3 FRET variant | addgene full sequence | sequence record 197986 | Addgene NGS Result
TTAGGAAGCAGCCCAGTAGTAGGTTGAGGCCGTTGAGCACCGCCGCCGCAAGGAATGGTGCATGCAAGGA
GATGGCGCCCAACAGTCCCCCGGCCACGGGGCCTGCCACCATACCCACGCCGAAACAAGCGCTCATGAGC
CCGAAGTGGCGAGCCCGATCTTCCCCATCGGTGATGTCGGCGATATAGGCGCCAGCAACCGCACCTGTGG
CGCCGGTGATGCCGGCCACGATGCGTCCGGCGTAGAGGATCGAGATCTCGATCCCGCGAAATTAATACGA
CTCACTATAGGGAGACCACAACGGTTTCCCTCTAGTGCCGGCTCCGGAGAGCTCTTTAATTAAGCGGCCG
CCCTGCAGGACTCGAGTTCTAGAAATAATTTTGTTTAACTTTAAGAAGGAGATATACATATGAAATCTTC
TCACCATCACCATCACCATCACCATCACCATGGTTCTTCTATGAAAATCGAAGAAGGTAAACTGGTAATC
TGGATTAACGGCGATAAAGGCTATAACGGTCTCGCTGAAGTCGGTAAGAAATTCGAGAAAGATACCGGAA
TTAAAGTCACCGTTGAGCATCCGGATAAACTGGAAGAGAAATTCCCACAGGTTGCGGCAACTGGCGATGG
CCCTGACATTATCTTCTGGGCACACGACCGCTTTGGTGGCTACGCTCAATCTGGCCTGTTGGCTGAAATC
ACCCCGGACAAAGCGTTCCAGGACAAGCTGTATCCGTTTACCTGGGATGCCGTACGTTACAACGGCAAGC
TGATTGCTTACCCGATCGCTGTTGAAGCGTTATCGCTGATTTATAACAAAGATCTGCTGCCGAACCCGCC
AAAAACCTGGGAAGAGATCCCGGCGCTGGATAAAGAACTGAAAGCGAAAGGTAAGAGCGCGCTGATGTTC
AACCTGCAAGAACCGTACTTCACCTGGCCGCTGATTGCTGCTGACGGGGGTTATGCGTTCAAGTATGAAA
ACGGCAAGTACGACATTAAAGACGTGGGCGTGGATAACGCTGGCGCAAAAGCGGGTCTGACCTTCCTGGT
TGACCTGATTAAAAACAAACACATGAATGCAGACACCGATTACTCCATCGCAGAAGCTGCCTTTAATAAA
GGCGAAACAGCGATGACCATCAACGGCCCGTGGGCATGGTCCAACATCGACACCAGCAAAGTGAATTATG
GTGTAACGGTACTGCCGACCTTCAAGGGTCAACCATCCAAACCGTTCGTTGGCGTGCTGAGCGCAGGTAT
TAACGCCGCCAGTCCGAACAAAGAGCTGGCAAAAGAGTTCCTCGAAAACTATCTGCTGACTGATGAAGGT
CTGGAAGCGGTTAATAAAGACAAACCGCTGGGTGCCGTAGCGCTGAAGTCTTACGAGGAAGAGTTGGCGA
AAGATCCACGTATTGCCGCCACTATGGAAAACGCCCAGAAAGGTGAAATCATGCCGAACATCCCGCAGAT
GTCCGCTTTCTGGTATGCCGTGCGTACTGCGGTGATCAACGCCGCCAGCGGTCGTCAGACTGTCGATGAA
GCCCTGAAAGACGCGCAGACTAATTCGAGCTCGAACAACAACAACAATAACAATAACAACAACCTCGGGA
TCGAGGAAAACCTGTACTTCCAATCCAATGCAATGGATAAGAAATACTCAATAGGCTTAGATATCGGCAC
AAATAGCGTCGGATGGGCGGTGATCACTGATGAATATAAGGTTCCGTCTAAAAAGTTCAAGGTTCTGGGA
AATACAGACCGCCACAGTATCAAAAAAAATCTTATAGGGGCTCTTTTATTTGACAGTGGAGAGACAGCGG
AAGCGACTCGTCTCAAACGGACAGCTCGTAGAAGGTATACACGTCGGAAGAATCGTATTTCTTATCTACA
GGAGATTTTTTCAAATGAGATGGCGAAAGTAGATGATAGTTTCTTTCATCGACTTGAAGAGTCTTTTTTG
GTGGAAGAAGACAAGAAGCATGAACGTCATCCTATTTTTGGAAATATAGTAGATGAAGTTGCTTATCATG
AGAAATATCCAACTATCTATCATCTGCGAAAAAAATTGGTAGATTCTACTGATAAAGCGGATTTGCGCTT
AATCTATTTGGCCTTAGCGCATATGATTAAGTTTCGTGGTCATTTTTTGATTGAGGGAGATTTAAATCCT
GATAATAGTGATGTGGACAAACTATTTATCCAGTTGGTACAAACCTACAATCAATTATTTGAAGAAAACC
CTATTAACGCAAGTGGAGTAGATGCTAAAGCGATTCTTTCTGCACGATTGAGTAAATCAAGACGATTAGA
AAATCTCATTGCTCAGCTCCCCGGTGAGAAGAAAAATGGCTTATTTGGGAATCTCATTGCTTTGTCATTG
GGTTTGACCCCTAATTTTAAATCAAATTTTGATTTGGCAGAAGATGCTAAATTACAGCTTTCAAAAGATA
CTTACGATGATGATTTAGATAATTTATTGGCGCAAATTGGAGATCAATATGCTGATTTGTTTTTGGCAGC
TAAGAATTTATCAGATGCTATTTTACTTTCAGATATCCTAAGAGTAAATACTGAAATAACTAAGGCTCCC
CTATCAGCTTCAATGATTAAACGCTACGATGAACATCATCAAGACTTGACTCTTTTAAAAGCTTTAGTTC
GACAACAACTTCCAGAAAAGTATAAAGAAATCTTTTTTGATCAATCAAAAAACGGATATGCAGGTTATAT
TGATGGGGGAGCTAGCCAAGAAGAATTTTATAAATTTATCAAACCAATTTTAGAAAAAATGGATGGTACT
GAGGAATTATTGGTGAAACTAAATCGTGAAGATTTGCTGCGCAAGCAACGGACCTTTGACAACGGCTCTA
TTCCCCATCAAATTCACTTGGGTGAGCTGCATGCTATTTTGAGAAGACAAGAAGACTTTTATCCATTTTT
AAAAGACAATCGTGAGAAGATTGAAAAAATCTTGACTTTTCGAATTCCTTATTATGTTGGTCCATTGGCG
CGTGGCAATAGTCGTTTTGCATGGATGACTCGGAAGTCTGAAGAAACAATTACCCCATGGAATTTTGAAG
AAGTTGTCGATAAAGGTGCTTCAGCTCAATCATTTATTGAACGCATGACAAACTTTGATAAAAATCTTCC
AAATGAAAAAGTACTACCAAAACATAGTTTGCTTTATGAGTATTTTACGGTTTATAACGAATTGACAAAG
GTCAAATATGTTACTGAAGGAATGCGAAAACCAGCATTTCTTTCAGGTGAACAGAAGAAAGCCATTGTTG
ATTTACTCTTCAAAACAAATCGAAAAGTAACCGTTAAGCAATTAAAAGAAGATTATTTCAAAAAAATAGA
ATCTTTTGATAGTGTTGAAATTTCAGGAGTTGAAGATAGATTTAATGCTTCATTAGGTACCTACCATGAT
TTGCTAAAAATTATTAAAGATAAAGATTTTTTGGATAATGAAGAAAATGAAGATATCTTAGAGGATATTG
TTTTAACATTGACCTTATTTGAAGATAGGGAGATGATTGAGGAAAGACTTAAAACATATGCTCACCTCTT
TGATGATAAGGTGATGAAACAGCTTAAACGTCGCCGTTATACTGGTTGGGGACGTTTGTCTCGAAAATTG
ATTAATGGTATTAGGGATAAGCAATCTGGCAAAACAATATTAGATTTTTTGAAATCAGATGGTTTTGCCA
ATCGCGCTTTTGCTGCTCTGATCGCTGATGATTGTTTGACATTTAAAGAAGACATTCAAAAAGCACAAGT
GTCTGGACAAGGCGATAGTTTACATGAACATATTGCAAATTTAGCTGGTAGCCCTGCTATTAAAAAAGGT
ATTTTACAGACTGTAAAAGTTGTTGATGAATTGGTCAAAGTAATGGGGCGGCATAAGCCAGAAAATATCG
TTATTGAAATGGCACGTGAAAATCAGACAACTCAAAAGGGCCAGAAAAATTCGCGAGAGCGTATGAAACG
AATCGAAGAAGGTATCAAAGAATTAGGAAGTCAGATTCTTAAAGAGCATCCTGTTGAAAATACTCAATTG
CAAAATGAAAAGCTCTATCTCTATTATCTCCAAAATGGAAGAGACATGTATGTGGACCAAGAATTAGATA
TTAATCGTTTAAGTGATTATGATGTCGATCACATTGTTCCACAAAGTTTCCTTAAAGACGATTCAATAGA
CAATAAGGTCTTAACGCGTTCTGATAAAAATCGTGGTAAATCGGATAACGTTCCAAGTGAAGAAGTAGTC
AAAAAGATGAAAAACTATTGGAGACAACTTCTAAACGCCAAGTTAATCACTCAACGTAAGTTTGATAATT
TAACGAAAGCTGAACGTGGAGGTTTGAGTGAACTTGATAAAGCTGGTTTTATCAAACGCCAATTGGTTGA
AACTCGCCAAATCACTAAGCATGTGGCACAAATTTTGGATAGTCGCATGAATACTAAATACGATGAAAAT
GATAAACTTATTCGAGAGGTTAAAGTGATTACCTTAAAATGTAAATTAGTTTCTGACTTCCGAAAAGATT
TCCAATTCTATAAAGTACGTGAGATTAACAATTACCATCATGCCCATGATGCGTATCTAAATGCCGTCGT
TGGAACTGCTTTGATTAAGAAATATCCAAAACTTGAATCGGAGTTTGTCTATGGTGATTATAAAGTTTAT
GATGTTCGTAAAATGATTGCTAAGTCTGAGCAAGAAATAGGCAAAGCAACCGCAAAATATTTCTTTTACT
CTAATATCATGAACTTCTTCAAAACAGAAATTACACTTGCAAATGGAGAGATTCGCAAACGCCCTCTAAT
CGAAACTAATGGGGAAACTGGAGAAATTGTCTGGGATAAAGGGCGAGATTTTGCCACAGTGCGCAAAGTA
TTGTCCATGCCCCAAGTCAATATTGTCAAGAAAACAGAAGTACAGACAGGCGGATTCTCCAAGGAGTCAA
TTTTACCAAAAAGAAATTCGGACAAGCTTATTGCTCGTAAAAAAGACTGGGATCCAAAAAAATATGGTGG
TTTTGATAGTCCAACGGTAGCTTATTCAGTCCTAGTGGTTGCTAAGGTGGAAAAAGGGAAATCGAAGAAG
TTAAAATCCGTTAAAGAGTTACTAGGGATCACAATTATGGAAAGAAGTTCCTTTGAAAAAAATCCGATTG
ACTTTTTAGAAGCTAAAGGATATAAGGAAGTTAAAAAAGACTTAATCATTAAACTACCTAAATATAGTCT
TTTTGAGTTAGAAAACGGTCGTAAACGGATGCTGGCTAGTGCCGGAGAATTACAAAAAGGAAATGAGCTG
GCTCTGCCAAGCAAATATGTGAATTTTTTATATTTAGCTAGTCATTATGAAAAGTTGAAGGGTAGTCCAG
AAGATAACGAACAAAAACAATTGTTTGTGGAGCAGCATAAGCATTATTTAGATGAGATTATTGAGCAAAT
CAGTGAATTTTCTAAGCGTGTTATTTTAGCAGATGCCAATTTAGATAAAGTTCTTAGTGCATATAACAAA
CATAGAGACAAACCAATACGTGAACAAGCAGAAAATATTATTCATTTATTTACGTTGACGAATCTTGGAG
CTCCCGCTGCTTTTAAATATTTTGATACAACAATTGATCGTAAACGATATACGTCTACAAAAGAAGTTTT
AGATGCCACTCTTATCCATCAATCCATCACTGGTCTTTATGAAACACGCATTGATTTGAGTCAGCTAGGA
GGTGACTAATAACATTGGAAGTGGATAACGGATCCGCGATCGCGGCGCGCCACCTGGTGGCCGGCCGGTA
CCACGCGTGCGCGCTGATCCGGCTGCTAACAAAGCCCGAAAGGAAGCTGAGTTGGCTGCTGCCACCGCTG
AGCAATAACTAGCATAACCCATTGGGGCCTCTAAACGGGTCTTGAGGGGTTTTTTGCTGAAAGGAGGAAC
TATATCCGGATATCCACAGGACGGGTGTGGTCGCCATGATCGCGTAGTCGATAGTGGCTCCAAGTAGCGA
AGCGAGCAGGACTGGGCGGCGGCCAAAGCGGTCGGACAGTGCTCCGAGAACGGGTGCGCATAGAAATTGC
ATCAACGCATATAGCGCTAGCAGCACGCCATAGTGACTGGCGATGCTGTCGGAATGGACGATATCCCGCA
AGAGGCCCGGCAGTACCGGCATAACCAAGCCTATGCCTACAGCATCCAGGGTGACGGTGCCGAGGATGAC
GATGAGCGCATTGTTAGATTTCATACACGGTGCCTGACTGCGTTAGCAATTTAACTGTGATAAACTACCG
CATTAAAGCTTATCGATGATAAGCTGTCAAACATGAGAATTCTTGAAGACGAAAGGGCCTCGTGATACGC
CTATTTTTATAGGTTAATGTCATGATAATAATGGTTTCTTAGACGTCAGGTGGCACTTTTCGGGGAAATG
TGCGCGGAACCCCTATTTGTTTATTTTTCTAAATACATTCAAATATGTATCCGCTCATGAGACAATAACC
CTGATAAATGCTTCAATAACATTGAAAAAGGAAGAGTATGAGTATTCAACATTTCCGTGTCGCCCTTATT
CCCTTTTTTGCGGCATTTTGCCTTCCTGTTTTTGCTCACCCAGAAACGCTGGTGAAAGTAAAAGATGCTG
AAGATCAGTTGGGTGCACGAGTGGGTTACATCGAACTGGATCTCAACAGCGGTAAGATCCTTGAGAGTTT
TCGCCCCGAAGAACGTTTTCCAATGATGAGCACTTTTAAAGTTCTGCTATGTGGCGCGGTATTATCCCGT
GTTGACGCCGGGCAAGAGCAACTCGGTCGCCGCATACACTATTCTCAGAATGACTTGGTTGAGTACTCAC
CAGTCACAGAAAAGCATCTTACGGATGGCATGACAGTAAGAGAATTATGCAGTGCTGCCATAACCATGAG
TGATAACACTGCGGCCAACTTACTTCTGACAACGATCGGAGGACCGAAGGAGCTAACCGCTTTTTTGCAC
AACATGGGGGATCATGTAACTCGCCTTGATCGTTGGGAACCGGAGCTGAATGAAGCCATACCAAACGACG
AGCGTGACACCACGATGCCTGCAGCAATGGCAACAACGTTGCGCAAACTATTAACTGGCGAACTACTTAC
TCTAGCTTCCCGGCAACAATTAATAGACTGGATGGAGGCGGATAAAGTTGCAGGACCACTTCTGCGCTCG
GCCCTTCCGGCTGGCTGGTTTATTGCTGATAAATCTGGAGCCGGTGAGCGTGGGTCTCGCGGTATCATTG
CAGCACTGGGGCCAGATGGTAAGCCCTCCCGTATCGTAGTTATCTACACGACGGGGAGTCAGGCAACTAT
GGATGAACGAAATAGACAGATCGCTGAGATAGGTGCCTCACTGATTAAGCATTGGTAACTGTCAGACCAA
GTTTACTCATATATACTTTAGATTGATTTAAAACTTCATTTTTAATTTAAAAGGATCTAGGTGAAGATCC
TTTTTGATAATCTCATGACCAAAATCCCTTAACGTGAGTTTTCGTTCCACTGAGCGTCAGACCCCGTAGA
AAAGATCAAAGGATCTTCTTGAGATCCTTTTTTTCTGCGCGTAATCTGCTGCTTGCAAACAAAAAAACCA
CCGCTACCAGCGGTGGTTTGTTTGCCGGATCAAGAGCTACCAACTCTTTTTCCGAAGGTAACTGGCTTCA
GCAGAGCGCAGATACCAAATACTGTCCTTCTAGTGTAGCCGTAGTTAGGCCACCACTTCAAGAACTCTGT
AGCACCGCCTACATACCTCGCTCTGCTAATCCTGTTACCAGTGGCTGCTGCCAGTGGCGATAAGTCGTGT
CTTACCGGGTTGGACTCAAGACGATAGTTACCGGATAAGGCGCAGCGGTCGGGCTGAACGGGGGGTTCGT
GCACACAGCCCAGCTTGGAGCGAACGACCTACACCGAACTGAGATACCTACAGCGTGAGCTATGAGAAAG
CGCCACGCTTCCCGAAGGGAGAAAGGCGGACAGGTATCCGGTAAGCGGCAGGGTCGGAACAGGAGAGCGC
ACGAGGGAGCTTCCAGGGGGAAACGCCTGGTATCTTTATAGTCCTGTCGGGTTTCGCCACCTCTGACTTG
AGCGTCGATTTTTGTGATGCTCGTCAGGGGGGCGGAGCCTATGGAAAAACGCCAGCAACGCGGCCTTTTT
ACGGTTCCTGGCCTTTTGCTGGCCTTTTGCTCACATGTTCTTTCCTGCGTTATCCCCTGATTCTGTGGAT
AACCGTATTACCGCCTTTGAGTGAGCTGATACCGCTCGCCGCAGCCGAACGACCGAGCGCAGCGAGTCAG
TGAGCGAGGAAGCGGAAGAGCGCCTGATGCGGTATTTTCTCCTTACGCATCTGTGCGGTATTTCACACCG
CAATGGTGCACTCTCAGTACAATCTGCTCTGATGCCGCATAGTTAAGCCAGTATACACTCCGCTATCGCT
ACGTGACTGGGTCATGGCTGCGCCCCGACACCCGCCAACACCCGCTGACGCGCCCTGACGGGCTTGTCTG
CTCCCGGCATCCGCTTACAGACAAGCTGTGACCGTCTCCGGGAGCTGCATGTGTCAGAGGTTTTCACCGT
CATCACCGAAACGCGCGAGGCAGCTGCGGTAAAGCTCATCAGCGTGGTCGTGAAGCGATTCACAGATGTC
TGCCTGTTCATCCGCGTCCAGCTCGTTGAGTTTCTCCAGAAGCGTTAATGTCTGGCTTCTGATAAAGCGG
GCCATGTTAAGGGCGGTTTTTTCCTGTTTGGTCACTGATGCCTCCGTGTAAGGGGGATTTCTGTTCATGG
GGGTAATGATACCGATGAAACGAGAGAGGATGCTCACGATACGGGTTACTGATGATGAACATGCCCGGTT
ACTGGAACGTTGTGAGGGTAAACAACTGGCGGTATGGATGCGGCGGGACCAGAGAAAAATCACTCAGGGT
CAATGCCAGCGCTTCGTTAATACAGATGTAGGTGTTCCACAGGGTAGCCAGCAGCATCCTGCGATGCAGA
TCCGGAACATAATGGTGCAGGGCGCTGACTTCCGCGTTTCCAGACTTTACGAAACACGGAAACCGAAGAC
CATTCATGTTGTTGCTCAGGTCGCAGACGTTTTGCAGCAGCAGTCGCTTCACGTTCGCTCGCGTATCGGT
GATTCATTCTGCTAACCAGTAAGGCAACCCCGCCAGCCTAGCCGGGTCCTCAACGACAGGAGCACGATCA
TGCGCACCCGTGGCCAGGACCCAACGCTGCCCGAGATGCGCCGCGTGCGGCTGCTGGAGATGGCGGACGC
GATGGATATGTTCTGCCAAGGGTTGGTTTGCGCATTCACAGTTCTCCGCAAGAATTGATTGGCTCCAATT
CTTGGAGTGGTGAATCCGTTAGCGAGGTGCCGCCGGCTTCCATTCAGGTCGAGGTGGCCCGGCTCCATGC
ACCGCGACGCAACGCGGGGAGGCAGACAAGGTATAGGGCGGCGCCTACAATCCATGCCAACCCGTTCCAT
GTGCTCGCCGAGGCGGCATAAATCGCCGTGACGATCAGCGGTCCAATGATCGAAGTTAGGCTGGTAAGAG
CCGCGAGCGATCCTTGAAGCTGTCCCTGATGGTCGTCATCTACCTGCCTGGACAGCATGGCCTGCAACGC
GGGCATCCCGATGCCGCCGGAAGCGAGAAGAATCATAATGGGGAAGGCCATCCAGCCTCGCGTCGCGAAC
GCCAGCAAGACGTAGCCCAGCGCGTCGGCCGCCATGCCGGCGATAATGGCCTGCTTCTCGCCGAAACGTT
TGGTGGCGGGACCAGTGACGAAGGCTTGAGCGAGGGCGTGCAAGATTCCGAATACCGCAAGCGACAGGCC
GATCATCGTCGCGCTCCAGCGAAAGCGGTCCTCGCCGAAAATGACCCAGAGCGCTGCCGGCACCTGTCCT
ACGAGTTGCATGATAAAGAAGACAGTCATAAGTGCGGCGACGATAGTCATGCCCCGCGCCCACCGGAAGG
AGCTGACTGGGTTGAAGGCTCTCAAGGGCATCGGTCGACGCTCTCCCTTATGCGACTCCTGCA
Features (pLannotate 1.2.2; 17 found; start..end, strand, type, name):
    273..291     +  promoter       T7 promoter: promoter for bacteriophage T7 RNA polymerase
    380..402     +  RBS            RBS: efficient ribosome binding site from bacteriophage T7 gene 10 (Olins and Rangwala, 1989)
    422..451     +  CDS            10xHis: 10xHis affinity tag
    461..1561    +  CDS            MBP: maltose binding protein from E. coli; malE (mutated); This version of the gene does not encode a signal sequence, so MBP will remain in the cytosol.
   1616..1632    +  CDS            TEV site (fragment): tobacco etch virus (TEV) protease recognition and cleavage site
   1643..5749    +  CDS            HypaCas9: Cas9 endonuclease from the Streptococcus pyogenes Type II CRISPR/Cas system, mutated to improve targeting specificity without compromising on-target activity (Chen et al., 2017) carries the mutations N692A, M694A, Q695A, and H698A
   5832..5881    +  CDS            SET1 (fragment): solubility-enhancement tag derived from T7 phage gene 10B
   5889..5936    +  terminator     T7 terminator: transcription terminator for bacteriophage T7 RNA polymerase
   5962..6254    -  CDS            TcR (fragment): tetracycline efflux protein; tet; confers resistance to tetracycline
   6302..6330    -  promoter       tet promoter: E. coli promoter for tetracycline efflux protein gene
   6443..6547    +  promoter       AmpR promoter: bla
   6548..7408    +  CDS            AmpR: β-lactamase; bla; confers resistance to ampicillin, carbenicillin, and related antibiotics
   7579..8167    +  rep_origin     ori: high-copy-number ColE1/pMB1/pBR322/pUC origin of replication
   8353..8492    -  misc_feature   bom: basis of mobility region from pBR322
   8594..8785    -  CDS            rop: Rop protein, which maintains plasmids at low copy number; rop
   8802..9182    +  CDS            YPB1_ECOLX: Protein predicted: Swiss-Prot protein existence level 4. From Escherichia coli.
   9424..251     -  CDS            TcR (fragment) (across the origin): tetracycline efflux protein; tet; confers resistance to tetracycline
