[The description below was written by a language model from this plasmid's Addgene catalogue record and pLannotate feature annotations shown in this document.]
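Description:
pJSC282 is a bacterial expression plasmid of about 10.1 kb, built on the pCT10 backbone, for recombinant production of an engineered Streptococcus pyogenes Cas9 in E. coli. It is propagated through a ColE1/pMB1-type origin and selected with ampicillin via the β-lactamase gene. The backbone also carries pBR322-derived elements: the bom mobility region, a rop gene and two fragments of the tetracycline resistance gene with its promoter, which appear to be non-functional remnants. The catalogue lists the plasmid as high copy, although rop is normally associated with lowered copy number.

The expression cassette is driven by a T7 promoter with the phage T7 gene 10 ribosome binding site and ends at a T7 terminator, so expression requires a host that supplies T7 RNA polymerase. The open reading frame encodes an N-terminal 10xHis tag, then a signal-sequence-less maltose binding protein that stays cytosolic and aids solubility, then a TEV protease site that allows the tags to be removed after affinity purification, and finally Cas9. The short "SET1" fragment annotated just upstream of the terminator is probably a sequence-similarity hit rather than a functional tag.

The Cas9 insert carries the four "Cluster 1" substitutions in the REC3 domain (N692A, M694A, Q695A, H698A) that define HypaCas9, a hyper-accurate variant with improved targeting specificity. In addition, C80S and C574S replace the native cysteines, and S701C and S960C introduce two new ones. This is the usual arrangement for site-specific attachment of a fluorophore pair, consistent with the "REC3 FRET variant" designation. The purified protein is presumably intended for FRET measurements of REC3 conformational changes, although the record gives no details of the labelling or the assay.
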