Addgene plasmid #101231: pJSC282 - Bacterial expression plasmid for SpCas9 Cluster 1 (HypaCas9), REC3 FRET variant
Purpose: Bacterial expression plasmid for SpCas9 Cluster 1 (HypaCas9), REC3 FRET variant
Depositing lab: Jennifer Doudna & Keith Joung. Depositing organization: University of California, Berkeley. Publication: Enhanced proofreading governs CRISPR-Cas9 targeting accuracy. Chen JS, Dagdas YS, Kleinstiver BP, Welch MM, Sousa AA, Harrington LB, Sternberg SH, Joung JK, Yildiz A, Doudna JA. Nature. 2017 Sep 20. doi: 10.1038/nature24268. PubMed 28931002.
Backbone
  Vector backbone: pCT10
  Backbone manufacturer: Doudna lab
  Vector type: Bacterial Expression
Growth in bacteria
  Bacterial resistance: Ampicillin, 100 μg/mL
  Growth temperature: 37°C
  Growth strain: DH5alpha
  Copy number: High Copy
Gene/Insert
  Gene/Insert name: SpCas9 variant C80S/C574S/S701C/S960C/N692A/M694A/Q695A/H698A (alt name: Streptococcus pyogenes Cas9)
  Species: Streptococcus pyogenes
  Mutation: C80S, C574S, S701C, S960C, N692A, M694A, Q695A and H698A
  Promoter: T7
  Tag / fusion protein: 10x His (N terminal on backbone); MBP (N terminal on backbone); TEV site (N terminal on backbone)
  Cloning method: Gibson Cloning
  Sequencing primers: 5′ T7; 3′ T7-term
Terms and licenses: Academic/Nonprofit Terms; Industry Terms: Not Available to Industry
Depositor comments: Please visit https://www.biorxiv.org/content/early/2017/08/12/160036 for bioRxiv preprint.
How to cite: pJSC282 - Bacterial expression plasmid for SpCas9 Cluster 1 (HypaCas9), REC3 FRET variant was a gift from Jennifer Doudna & Keith Joung (Addgene plasmid # 101231 ; http://n2t.net/addgene:101231 ; RRID:Addgene_101231)
